Addgene plasmid #139549: pENTR-Emerald
Purpose: Emerald ORF with stop codon between attL1-attL2 on Gateway entry vector
Depositing lab: Minoru Ko. Depositing organization: Keio University.
Backbone
  Vector backbone: pDONR221
  Backbone size w/o insert (bp): 2517
  Vector type: Mammalian Expression
Growth in bacteria
  Bacterial resistance: Kanamycin, 50 μg/mL
  Growth temperature: 37°C
  Growth strain: DH5alpha
  Copy number: High Copy
Gene/Insert
  Gene/Insert name: Emerald
  Species: Synthetic
  Cloning method: Gateway Cloning
Terms and licenses: Academic/Nonprofit Terms; Industry Terms: Not Available to Industry
How to cite: pENTR-Emerald was a gift from Minoru Ko (Addgene plasmid # 139549 ; http://n2t.net/addgene:139549 ; RRID:Addgene_139549)
