[The description below was written by a language model from this plasmid's Addgene catalogue record and pLannotate feature annotations shown in this document.]
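Description:
pENTR-Emerald is a Gateway entry clone built on the pDONR221 backbone, carrying the open reading frame for Emerald GFP (EmGFP), a synthetic, mammalian codon-optimized green fluorescent protein variant. The sequenced plasmid is about 3.3 kb. It is propagated in E. coli from a high-copy ColE1/pUC-type origin and selected with kanamycin through an aminoglycoside phosphotransferase (KanR) gene.

The Emerald coding sequence, which includes its own stop codon, sits between attL1 and attL2, the recombination sites used in the Gateway LR reaction. This arrangement lets the ORF be transferred directionally into any attR-containing destination vector, which then supplies the promoter, any N-terminal tags and other expression elements. Because the stop codon is retained, the insert is suited to native or N-terminally fused expression rather than C-terminal fusions. Upstream of attL1 lie the rrnB T1 and T2 transcription terminators, which insulate the insert from read-through transcription from the backbone in bacteria. A T7 promoter lies just beyond attL2 and points back toward the cassette. Short annotated fragments of lacI and lacZα appear to be backbone remnants rather than functional genes.

Although the catalogue lists the vector type as mammalian expression, the feature table shows no mammalian promoter or polyadenylation signal flanking the insert, so the plasmid itself serves as a shuttle source for the ORF rather than a direct expression vector. It would typically be used to generate Emerald-expressing destination constructs, for example as a fluorescent reporter or control alongside other entry clones, though the record does not name a specific downstream application.
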