Features (pLannotate 1.2.2; 10 found; start..end, strand, type, name):
    121..213     +  CDS            lacI (fragment): lac repressor; lacI; The lac repressor binds to the lac operator to inhibit transcription in E. coli. This inhibition can be relieved by adding lactose or isopropyl-β-D-thiogalactopyranoside (IPTG).
    268..295     -  terminator     rrnB T2 terminator: transcription terminator T2 from the E. coli rrnB gene
    427..470     +  terminator     rrnB T1 terminator: Escherichia coli rrnB; transcription terminator T1 from the E. coli rrnB gene
    517..553     -  CDS            lacZα (fragment): LacZα fragment of β-galactosidase; lacZ fragment
    569..668     +  protein_bind   attL1: mutant version of attL; recombination site for the Gateway® LR reaction LR Clonase™
    674..1393    +  CDS            EmGFP: Emerald GFP mammalian codon-optimized
   1395..1494    -  protein_bind   attL2: mutant version of attL; recombination site for the Gateway® LR reaction LR Clonase™
   1512..1530    -  promoter       T7 promoter: promoter for bacteriophage T7 RNA polymerase
   1664..2473    +  CDS            KanR: aminoglycoside phosphotransferase; aph(3')-Ia; confers resistance to kanamycin in bacteria or G418 (Geneticin®) in eukaryotes
   2620..3208    +  rep_origin     ori: high-copy-number ColE1/pMB1/pBR322/pUC origin of replication
>Addgene plasmid #139549 | pENTR-Emerald | addgene full sequence | sequence record 274625 | Addgene NGS Result
CTTTCCTGCGTTATCCCCTGATTCTGTGGATAACCGTATTACCGCCTTTGAGTGAGCTGATACCGCTCGC
CGCAGCCGAACGACCGAGCGCAGCGAGTCAGTGAGCGAGGAAGCGGAAGAGCGCCCAATACGCAAACCGC
CTCTCCCCGCGCGTTGGCCGATTCATTAATGCAGCTGGCACGACAGGTTTCCCGACTGGAAAGCGGGCAG
TGAGCGCAACGCAATTAATACGCGTACCGCTAGCCAGGAAGAGTTTGTAGAAACGCAAAAAGGCCATCCG
TCAGGATGGCCTTCTGCTTAGTTTGATGCCTGGCAGTTTATGGCGGGCGTCCTGCCCGCCACCCTCCGGG
CCGTTGCTTCACAACGTTCAAATCCGCTCCCGGCGGATTTGTCCTACTCAGGAGAGCGTTCACCGACAAA
CAACAGATAAAACGAAAGGCCCAGTCTTCCGACTGAGCCTTTCGTTTTATTTGATGCCTGGCAGTTCCCT
ACTCTCGCGTTAACGCTAGCATGGATGTTTTCCCAGTCACGACGTTGTAAAACGACGGCCAGTCTTAAGC
TCGGGCCCCAAATAATGATTTTATTTTGACTGATAGTGACCTGTTCGTTGCAACAAATTGATGAGCAATG
CTTTTTTATAATGCCAACTTTGTACAAAAAAGCAGGCTCCACCATGGTGAGCAAGGGCGAGGAGCTGTTC
ACCGGGGTGGTGCCCATCCTGGTCGAGCTGGACGGCGACGTAAACGGCCACAAGTTCAGCGTGTCCGGCG
AGGGCGAGGGCGATGCCACCTACGGCAAGCTGACCCTGAAGTTCATCTGCACCACCGGCAAGCTGCCCGT
GCCCTGGCCCACCCTCGTGACCACCTTCACCTACGGCGTGCAGTGCTTCGCCCGCTACCCCGACCACATG
AAGCAGCACGACTTCTTCAAGTCCGCCATGCCCGAAGGCTACGTCCAGGAGCGCACCATCTTCTTCAAGG
ACGACGGCAACTACAAGACCCGCGCCGAGGTGAAGTTCGAGGGCGACACCCTGGTGAACCGCATCGAGCT
GAAGGGCATCGACTTCAAGGAGGACGGCAACATCCTGGGGCACAAGCTGGAGTACAACTACAACAGCCAC
AAGGTCTATATCACCGCCGACAAGCAGAAGAACGGCATCAAGGTGAACTTCAAGACCCGCCACAACATCG
AGGACGGCAGCGTGCAGCTCGCCGACCACTACCAGCAGAACACCCCCATCGGCGACGGCCCCGTGCTGCT
GCCCGACAACCACTACCTGAGCACCCAGTCCGCCCTGAGCAAAGACCCCAACGAGAAGCGCGATCACATG
GTCCTGCTGGAGTTCGTGACCGCCGCCGGGATCACTCTCGGCATGGACGAGCTGTACAAGTAACACCCAG
CTTTCTTGTACAAAGTTGGCATTATAAGAAAGCATTGCTTATCAATTTGTTGCAACGAACAGGTCACTAT
CAGTCAAAATAAAATCATTATTTGCCATCCAGCTGATATCCCCTATAGTGAGTCGTATTACATGGTCATA
GCTGTTTCCTGGCAGCTCTGGCCCGTGTCTCAAAATCTCTGATGTTACATTGCACAAGATAAAAATATAT
CATCATGAACAATAAAACTGTCTGCTTACATAAACAGTAATACAAGGGGTGTTATGAGCCATATTCAACG
GGAAACGTCGAGGCCGCGATTAAATTCCAACATGGATGCTGATTTATATGGGTATAAATGGGCTCGCGAT
AATGTCGGGCAATCAGGTGCGACAATCTATCGCTTGTATGGGAAGCCCGATGCGCCAGAGTTGTTTCTGA
AACATGGCAAAGGTAGCGTTGCCAATGATGTTACAGATGAGATGGTCAGACTAAACTGGCTGACGGAATT
TATGCCTCTTCCGACCATCAAGCATTTTATCCGTACTCCTGATGATGCATGGTTACTCACCACTGCGATC
CCCGGAAAAACAGCATTCCAGGTATTAGAAGAATATCCTGATTCAGGTGAAAATATTGTTGATGCGCTGG
CAGTGTTCCTGCGCCGGTTGCATTCGATTCCTGTTTGTAATTGTCCTTTTAACAGCGATCGCGTATTTCG
TCTCGCTCAGGCGCAATCACGAATGAATAACGGTTTGGTTGATGCGAGTGATTTTGATGACGAGCGTAAT
GGCTGGCCTGTTGAACAAGTCTGGAAAGAAATGCATAAACTTTTGCCATTCTCACCGGATTCAGTCGTCA
CTCATGGTGATTTCTCACTTGATAACCTTATTTTTGACGAGGGGAAATTAATAGGTTGTATTGATGTTGG
ACGAGTCGGAATCGCAGACCGATACCAGGATCTTGCCATCCTATGGAACTGCCTCGGTGAGTTTTCTCCT
TCATTACAGAAACGGCTTTTTCAAAAATATGGTATTGATAATCCTGATATGAATAAATTGCAGTTTCATT
TGATGCTCGATGAGTTTTTCTAATCAGAATTGGTTAATTGGTTGTAACACTGGCAGAGCATTACGCTGAC
TTGACGGGACGGCGCAAGCTCATGACCAAAATCCCTTAACGTGAGTTACGCGTCGTTCCACTGAGCGTCA
GACCCCGTAGAAAAGATCAAAGGATCTTCTTGAGATCCTTTTTTTCTGCGCGTAATCTGCTGCTTGCAAA
CAAAAAAACCACCGCTACCAGCGGTGGTTTGTTTGCCGGATCAAGAGCTACCAACTCTTTTTCCGAAGGT
AACTGGCTTCAGCAGAGCGCAGATACCAAATACTGTTCTTCTAGTGTAGCCGTAGTTAGGCCACCACTTC
AAGAACTCTGTAGCACCGCCTACATACCTCGCTCTGCTAATCCTGTTACCAGTGGCTGCTGCCAGTGGCG
ATAAGTCGTGTCTTACCGGGTTGGACTCAAGACGATAGTTACCGGATAAGGCGCAGCGGTCGGGCTGAAC
GGGGGGTTCGTGCACACAGCCCAGCTTGGAGCGAACGACCTACACCGAACTGAGATACCTACAGCGTGAG
CTATGAGAAAGCGCCACGCTTCCCGAAGGGAGAAAGGCGGACAGGTATCCGGTAAGCGGCAGGGTCGGAA
CAGGAGAGCGCACGAGGGAGCTTCCAGGGGGAAACGCCTGGTATCTTTATAGTCCTGTCGGGTTTCGCCA
CCTCTGACTTGAGCGTCGATTTTTGTGATGCTCGTCAGGGGGGCGGAGCCTATGGAAAAACGCCAGCAAC
GCGGCCTTTTTACGGTTCCTGGCCTTTTGCTGGCCTTTTGCTCACATGTT
